>Addgene plasmid #107303 | pCSD_2xNES-FRB-ZFPTS2-3xFLAG-2xNLS | depositor full sequence | sequence record 202457 | pCSD_2xNES-FRB-ZFPTS2-3xFLAG-2xNLS sequence 5068 bps
CGCCATTCTGCCTGGGGACGTCGGAGCAAGCTTGATTTAGGTGACACTATAGAATACAAGCTACTTGTTC
TTTTTGCAGGATCTGCCACCATGGGTCTCGATTTAGCTTCATTAATTCTAGGTCCTGGCTCACTTGACCT
CGCTAGTCTTATCCTCGGAGGCGGTGGCAGCGGCGGAGGTGGCTCACGTACGATCCTCTGGCATGAGATG
TGGCATGAAGGCCTGGAAGAGGCATCTCGTTTGTACTTTGGGGAAAGGAACGTGAAAGGCATGTTTGAGG
TGCTGGAGCCCTTGCATGCTATGATGGAACGGGGCCCCCAGACTCTGAAGGAAACATCCTTTAATCAGGC
CTATGGTCGAGATTTAATGGAGGCCCAAGAGTGGTGCAGGAAGTACATGAAATCAGGGAATGTCAAGGAC
CTCACCCAAGCCTGGGACCTCTATTATCATGTGTTCCGACGAATCTCAAAGGGCGCCGGCGGAAGCGGGG
TACCTTCCGGAAAGCCCTATAAATGTCCTGAATGTGGCAAGTCCTTCTCGGAGAAGAGCCACCTGACACG
GCACCAACGCACGCACACTGGTGAGAAGCCATACGCGTGTCCTGTCGAGTCCTGTGACCGCCGCTTCAGT
CGGAGCGACCACCTGACACAGCACATCCGCATTCACACAGGGCAAAAACCGTTTCAATGCCGCATCTGCA
TGAGGAACTTCAGCGACAAGGGCCACCTGACCCGGCACATCCGCACCCACACAGGAGAAAAGCCCTTCGC
CTGTGACATCTGCGGCAGGAAGTTCGCGCGGAGCGACGACCTGACACGGCACACCAAGATCCACCTCCGT
CAGAAAGACCCCGGGGGATCCGGGTCGCTCGAGGGAGACTACAAAGACCATGACGGTGATTATAAAGATC
ATGACATCGATTACAAGGATGACGATGACAAGCAGGGGTCCGAGCTCGGATCGGGTAGAGCCGCGCCGGC
AGCTAAGAAAAAGAAACTGGATCAATTGGGCGCTAGCGGTAGTTCTGGAGGCTCAAGTGGCGCCGCTCCA
AAGAAGAAGCGTAAGGTATCTGAATTCTGATAATCTAGAACTATAGTGAGTCGTATTACGTAGATCCAGA
CATGATAAGATACATTGATGAGTTTGGACAAACCACAACTAGAATGCAGTGAAAAAAATGCTTTATTTGT
GAAATTTGTGATGCTATTGCTTTATTTGTAACCATTATAAGCTGCAATAAACAAGTTAACAACAACAATT
GCATTCATTTTATGTTTCAGGTTCAGGGGGAGGTGTGGGAGGTTTTTTAATTCGCGGCCGCGGCGCCAAT
GCATTGGGCCCGGTACGTACCCAGCTTTTGTTCCCTTTAGTGAGGGTTAATTGCGCGCTTGGCGTAATCA
TGGTCATAGCTGTTTCCTGTGTGAAATTGTTATCCGCTCACAATTCCACACAACATACGAGCCGGAAGCA
TAAAGTGTAAAGCCTGGGGTGCCTAATGAGTGAGCTAACTCACATTAATTGCGTTGCGCTCACTGCCCGC
TTTCCAGTCGGGAAACCTGTCGTGCCAGCTGCATTAATGAATCGGCCAACGCGCGGGGAGAGGCGGTTTG
CGTATTGGGCGCTCTTCCGCTTCCTCGCTCACTGACTCGCTGCGCTCGGTCGTTCGGCTGCGGCGAGCGG
TATCAGCTCACTCAAAGGCGGTAATACGGTTATCCACAGAATCAGGGGATAACGCAGGAAAGAACATGTG
AGCAAAAGGCCAGCAAAAGGCCAGGAACCGTAAAAAGGCCGCGTTGCTGGCGTTTTTCCATAGGCTCCGC
CCCCCTGACGAGCATCACAAAAATCGACGCTCAAGTCAGAGGTGGCGAAACCCGACAGGACTATAAAGAT
ACCAGGCGTTTCCCCCTGGAAGCTCCCTCGTGCGCTCTCCTGTTCCGACCCTGCCGCTTACCGGATACCT
GTCCGCCTTTCTCCCTTCGGGAAGCGTGGCGCTTTCTCATAGCTCACGCTGTAGGTATCTCAGTTCGGTG
TAGGTCGTTCGCTCCAAGCTGGGCTGTGTGCACGAACCCCCCGTTCAGCCCGACCGCTGCGCCTTATCCG
GTAACTATCGTCTTGAGTCCAACCCGGTAAGACACGACTTATCGCCACTGGCAGCAGCCACTGGTAACAG
GATTAGCAGAGCGAGGTATGTAGGCGGTGCTACAGAGTTCTTGAAGTGGTGGCCTAACTACGGCTACACT
AGAAGGACAGTATTTGGTATCTGCGCTCTGCTGAAGCCAGTTACCTTCGGAAAAAGAGTTGGTAGCTCTT
GATCCGGCAAACAAACCACCGCTGGTAGCGGTGGTTTTTTTGTTTGCAAGCAGCAGATTACGCGCAGAAA
AAAAGGATCTCAAGAAGATCCTTTGATCTTTTCTACGGGGTCTGACGCTCAGTGGAACGAAAACTCACGT
TAAGGGATTTTGGTCATGAGATTATCAAAAAGGATCTTCACCTAGATCCTTTTAAATTAAAAATGAAGTT
TTAAATCAATCTAAAGTATATATGAGTAAACTTGGTCTGACAGTTACCAATGCTTAATCAGTGAGGCACC
TATCTCAGCGATCTGTCTATTTCGTTCATCCATAGTTGCCTGACTCCCCGTCGTGTAGATAACTACGATA
CGGGAGGGCTTACCATCTGGCCCCAGTGCTGCAATGATACCGCGAGACCCACGCTCACCGGCTCCAGATT
TATCAGCAATAAACCAGCCAGCCGGAAGGGCCGAGCGCAGAAGTGGTCCTGCAACTTTATCCGCCTCCAT
CCAGTCTATTAATTGTTGCCGGGAAGCTAGAGTAAGTAGTTCGCCAGTTAATAGTTTGCGCAACGTTGTT
GCCATTGCTACAGGCATCGTGGTGTCACGCTCGTCGTTTGGTATGGCTTCATTCAGCTCCGGTTCCCAAC
GATCAAGGCGAGTTACATGATCCCCCATGTTGTGCAAAAAAGCGGTTAGCTCCTTCGGTCCTCCGATCGT
TGTCAGAAGTAAGTTGGCCGCAGTGTTATCACTCATGGTTATGGCAGCACTGCATAATTCTCTTACTGTC
ATGCCATCCGTAAGATGCTTTTCTGTGACTGGTGAGTACTCAACCAAGTCATTCTGAGAATAGTGTATGC
GGCGACCGAGTTGCTCTTGCCCGGCGTCAATACGGGATAATACCGCGCCACATAGCAGAACTTTAAAAGT
GCTCATCATTGGAAAACGTTCTTCGGGGCGAAAACTCTCAAGGATCTTACCGCTGTTGAGATCCAGTTCG
ATGTAACCCACTCGTGCACCCAACTGATCTTCAGCATCTTTTACTTTCACCAGCGTTTCTGGGTGAGCAA
AAACAGGAAGGCAAAATGCCGCAAAAAAGGGAATAAGGGCGACACGGAAATGTTGAATACTCATACTCTT
CCTTTTTCAATATTATTGAAGCATTTATCAGGGTTATTGTCTCATGAGCGGATACATATTTGAATGTATT
TAGAAAAATAAACAAATAGGGGTTCCGCGCACATTTCCCCGAAAAGTGCCACCTAAATTGTAAGCGTTAA
TATTTTGTTAAAATTCGCGTTAAATTTTTGTTAAATCAGCTCATTTTTTAACCAATAGGCCGAAATCGGC
AAAATCCCTTATAAATCAAAAGAATAGACCGAGATAGGGT
[37 nt withheld, positions 3681-3717]
AAAGAACGTGGACTCCAACGTCAAAGG
[49 nt withheld, positions 3745-3793]
T
[91 nt withheld, positions 3795-3885]
G
[124 nt withheld, positions 3887-4010]
CCCATTCGCCATTCAGGCTGCGCAACTGTTGGGAAGGGCGATCGGTGCGGGCCTCTTCGCTATTACGCCA
GTCGACCATAGCCAATTCAATATGGCGTATATGGACTCATGCCAATTCAATATGGTGGATCTGGACCTGT
GCCAATTCAATATGGCGTATATGGACTCGTGCCAATTCAATATGGTGGATCTGGACCCCAGCCAATTCAA
TATGGCGGACTTGGCACCATGCCAATTCAATATGGCGGACTTGGCACTGTGCCAACTGGGGAGGGGTCTA
CTTGGCACGGTGCCAAGTTTGAGGAGGGGTCTTGGCCCTGTGCCAAGTCCGCCATATTGAATTGGCATGG
TGCCAATAATGGCGGCCATATTGGCTATATGCCAGGATCAATATATAGGCAATATCCAATATGGCCCTAT
GCCAATATGGCTATTGGCCAGGTTCAATACTATGTATTGGCCCTATGCCATATAGTATTCCATATATGGG
TTTTCCTATTGACGTAGATAGCCCCTCCCAATGGGCGGTCCCATATACCATATATGGGGCTTCCTAATAC
CGCCCATAGCCACTCCCCCATTGACGTCAATGGTCTCTATATATGGTCTTTCCTATTGACGTCATATGGG
CGGTCCTATTGACGTATATGGCGCCTCCCCCATTGACGTCAATTACGGTAAATGGCCCGCCTGGCTCAAT
GCCCATTGACGTCAATAGGACCACCCACCATTGACGTCAATGGGATGGCTCATTGCCCATTCATATCCGT
TCTCACGCCCCCTATTGACGTCAATGACGGTAAATGGCCCACTTGGCAGTACATCAATATCTATTAATAG
TAACTTGGCAAGTACATTACTATTGGAAGGACGCCAGGGTACATTGGCAGTACTCCCATTGACGTCAATG
GCGGTAAATGGCCCGCGATGGCTGCCAAGTACATCCCCATTGACGTCAATGGGGAGGGGCAATGACGCAA
ATGGGCGTTCCATTGACGTAAATGGGCGGTAGGCGTGCCTAATGGGAGGTCTATATAAGCAATGCTCGTT
TAGGGAAC
Features (pLannotate 1.2.2; 19 found; start..end, strand, type, name):
     35..53      +  promoter       SP6 promoter: promoter for bacteriophage SP6 RNA polymerase
    160..182     +  CDS            FAPα2 (fragment): fluorogen-activating protein composed of a dimer of the L5-MG single-chain antibody fragment (Szent-Gyorgyi et al., 2008) binds malachite green derivatives to produce red fluorescence
    193..471     +  CDS            FRB: FKBP-rapamycin binding domain of human FRAP
    505..600     +  CDS            ESCA_PSYCI (fragment): Protein inferred from homology: Swiss-Prot protein existence level 3. From Psychoda cinerea (Psychod fly).
    736..755     +  CDS            ZFHD1 (DNA binding domain) (fragment): composite human DNA-binding domain composed of domains from the transcription factors Zif268 and Oct-1 (Pomerantz et al., 1995)
    877..942     +  CDS            3xFLAG: three tandem FLAG® epitope tags, followed by an enterokinase cleavage site
   1091..1108    -  promoter       T7 promoter (fragment): promoter for bacteriophage T7 RNA polymerase
   1113..1247    -  polyA_signal   SV40 poly(A) signal: SV40 polyadenylation signal
   1364..1382    -  promoter       T3 promoter: promoter for bacteriophage T3 RNA polymerase
   1427..1443    -  protein_bind   lac operator: The lac repressor binds to the lac operator to inhibit transcription in E. coli. This inhibition can be relieved by adding lactose or isopropyl-β-D-thiogalactopyranoside (IPTG). lac repressor encoded by lacI
   1451..1481    -  promoter       lac promoter: promoter for the E. coli lac operon
   1496..1517    -  protein_bind   CAP binding site: CAP binding activates transcription in the presence of cAMP. E. coli catabolite activator protein
   1530..1622    -  CDS            lacI (fragment): lac repressor; lacI; The lac repressor binds to the lac operator to inhibit transcription in E. coli. This inhibition can be relieved by adding lactose or isopropyl-β-D-thiogalactopyranoside (IPTG).
   1805..2393    -  rep_origin     ori: high-copy-number ColE1/pMB1/pBR322/pUC origin of replication
   2564..3424    -  CDS            AmpR: β-lactamase; bla; confers resistance to ampicillin, carbenicillin, and related antibiotics
   3425..3529    -  promoter       AmpR promoter: bla
   3582..4010    -  rep_origin     f1 ori (sequence partly withheld): f1 bacteriophage origin of replication; arrow indicates direction of (+) strand synthesis
   4015..4081    -  CDS            lacZα (fragment): LacZα fragment of β-galactosidase; lacZ fragment
   4084..5068    +  promoter       CMV IE94 promoter: enhancer/promoter region of simian cytomegalovirus major immediate early transcription unit IE94
