>Addgene plasmid #107303 | pCSD_2xNES-FRB-ZFPTS2-3xFLAG-2xNLS | addgene full sequence | sequence record 204639 | Addgene NGS Result
CCGCCATTCTGCCTGGGGACGTCGGAGCAAGCTTGATTTAGGTGACACTATAGAATACAAGCTACTTGTT
CTTTTTGCAGGATCTGCCACCATGGGTCTCGATTTAGCTTCATTAATTCTAGGTCCTGGCTCACTTGACC
TCGCTAGTCTTATCCTCGGAGGCGGTGGCAGCGGCGGAGGTGGCTCACGTACGATCCTCTGGCATGAGAT
GTGGCATGAAGGCCTGGAAGAGGCATCTCGTTTGTACTTTGGGGAAAGGAACGTGAAAGGCATGTTTGAG
GTGCTGGAGCCCTTGCATGCTATGATGGAACGGGGCCCCCAGACTCTGAAGGAAACATCCTTTAATCAGG
CCTATGGTCGAGATTTAATGGAGGCCCAAGAGTGGTGCAGGAAGTACATGAAATCAGGGAATGTCAAGGA
CCTCACCCAAGCCTGGGACCTCTATTATCATGTGTTCCGACGAATCTCAAAGGGCGCCGGCGGAAGCGGG
GTACCTTCCGGAAAGCCCTATAAATGTCCTGAATGTGGCAAGTCCTTCTCGGAGAAGAGCCACCTGACAC
GGCACCAACGCACGCACACTGGTGAGAAGCCATACGCGTGTCCTGTCGAGTCCTGTGACCGCCGCTTCAG
TCGGAGCGACCACCTGACACAGCACATCCGCATTCACACAGGGCAAAAACCGTTTCAATGCCGCATCTGC
ATGAGGAACTTCAGCGACAAGGGCCACCTGACCCGGCACATCCGCACCCACACAGGAGAAAAGCCCTTCG
CCTGTGACATCTGCGGCAGGAAGTTCGCGCGGAGCGACGACCTGACACGGCACACCAAGATCCACCTCCG
TCAGAAAGACCCCGGGGGATCCGGGTCGCTCGAGGGAGACTACAAAGACCATGACGGTGATTATAAAGAT
CATGACATCGATTACAAGGATGACGATGACAAGCAGGGGTCCGAGCTCGGATCGGGTAGAGCCGCGCCGG
CAGCTAAGAAAAAGAAACTGGATCAATTGGGCGCTAGCGGTAGTTCTGGAGGCTCAAGTGGCGCCGCTCC
AAAGAAGAAGCGTAAGGTATCTGAATTCTGATAATCTAGAACTATAGTGAGTCGTATTACGTAGATCCAG
ACATGATAAGATACATTGATGAGTTTGGACAAACCACAACTAGAATGCAGTGAAAAAAATGCTTTATTTG
TGAAATTTGTGATGCTATTGCTTTATTTGTAACCATTATAAGCTGCAATAAACAAGTTAACAACAACAAT
TGCATTCATTTTATGTTTCAGGTTCAGGGGGAGGTGTGGGAGGTTTTTTAATTCGCGGCCGCGGCGCCAA
TGCATTGGGCCCGGTACGTACCCAGCTTTTGTTCCCTTTAGTGAGGGTTAATTGCGCGCTTGGCGTAATC
ATGGTCATAGCTGTTTCCTGTGTGAAATTGTTATCCGCTCACAATTCCACACAACATACGAGCCGGGAGC
ATAAAGTGTAAAGCCTGGGGTGCCTAATGAGTGAGCTAACTCACATTAATTGCGTTGCGCTCACTGCCCG
CTTTCCAGTCGGGAAACCTGTCGTGCCAGCTGCATTAATGAATCGGCCAACGCGCGGGGAGAGGCGGTTT
GCGTATTGGGCGCTCTTCCGCTTCCTCGCTCACTGACTCGCTGCGCTCGGTCGTTCGGCTGCGGCGAGCG
GTATCAGCTCACTCAAAGGCGGTAATACGGTTATCCACAGAATCAGGGGATAACGCAGGAAAGAACATGT
GAGCAAAAGGCCAGCAAAAGGCCAGGAACCGTAAAAAGGCCGCGTTGCTGGCGTTTTTCCATAGGCTCCG
CCCCCCTGACGAGCATCACAAAAATCGACGCTCAAGTCAGAGGTGGCGAAACCCGACAGGACTATAAAGA
TACCAGGCGTTTCCCCCTGGAAGCTCCCTCGTGCGCTCTCCTGTTCCGACCCTGCCGCTTACCGGATACC
TGTCCGCCTTTCTCCCTTCGGGAAGCGTGGCGCTTTCTCATAGCTCACGCTGTAGGTATCTCAGTTCGGT
GTAGGTCGTTCGCTCCAAGCTGGGCTGTGTGCACGAACCCCCCGTTCAGCCCGACCGCTGCGCCTTATCC
GGTAACTATCGTCTTGAGTCCAACCCGGTAAGACACGACTTATCGCCACTGGCAGCAGCCACTGGTAACA
GGATTAGCAGAGCGAGGTATGTAGGCGGTGCTACAGAGTTCTTGAAGTGGTGGCCTAACTACGGCTACAC
TAGAAGAACAGTATTTGGTATCTGCGCTCTGCTGAAGCCAGTTACCTTCGGAAAAAGAGTTGGTAGCTCT
TGATCCGGCAAACAAACCACCGCTGGTAGCGGTGGTTTTTTTGTTTGCAAGCAGCAGATTACGCGCAGAA
AAAAAGGATCTCAAGAAGATCCTTTGATCTTTTCTACGGGGTCTGACGCTCAGTGGAACGAAAACTCACG
TTAAGGGATTTTGGTCATGAGATTATCAAAAAGGATCTTCACCTAGATCCTTTTAAATTAAAAATGAAGT
TTTAAATCAATCTAAAGTATATATGAGTAAACTTGGTCTGACAGTTACCAATGCTTAATCAGTGAGGCAC
CTATCTCAGCGATCTGTCTATTTCGTTCATCCATAGTTGCCTGACTCCCCGTCGTGTAGATAACTACGAT
ACGGGAGGGCTTACCATCTGGCCCCAGTGCTGCAATGATACCGCGAGACCCACGCTCACCGGCTCCAGAT
TTATCAGCAATAAACCAGCCAGCCGGAAGGGCCGAGCGCAGAAGTGGTCCTGCAACTTTATCCGCCTCCA
TCCAGTCTATTAATTGTTGCCGGGAAGCTAGAGTAAGTAGTTCGCCAGTTAATAGTTTGCGCAACGTTGT
TGCCATTGCTACAGGCATCGTGGTGTCACGCTCGTCGTTTGGTATGGCTTCATTCAGCTCCGGTTCCCAA
CGATCAAGGCGAGTTACATGATCCCCCATGTTGTGCAAAAAAGCGGTTAGCTCCTTCGGTCCTCCGATCG
TTGTCAGAAGTAAGTTGGCCGCAGTGTTATCACTCATGGTTATGGCAGCACTGCATAATTCTCTTACTGT
CATGCCATCCGTAAGATGCTTTTCTGTGACTGGTGAGTACTCAACCAAGTCATTCTGAGAATAGTGTATG
CGGCGACCGAGTTGCTCTTGCCCGGCGTCAATACGGGATAATACCGCGCCACATAGCAGAACTTTAAAAG
TGCTCATCATTGGAAAACGTTCTTCGGGGCGAAAACTCTCAAGGATCTTACCGCTGTTGAGATCCAGTTC
GATGTAACCCACTCGTGCACCCAACTGATCTTCAGCATCTTTTACTTTCACCAGCGTTTCTGGGTGAGCA
AAAACAGGAAGGCAAAATGCCGCAAAAAAGGGAATAAGGGCGACACGGAAATGTTGAATACTCATACTCT
TCCTTTTTCAATATTATTGAAGCATTTATCAGGGTTATTGTCTCATGAGCGGATACATATTTGAATGTAT
TTAGAAAAATAAACAAATAGGGGTTCCGCGCACATTTCCCCGAAAAGTGCCACCTAAATTGTAAGCGTTA
ATATTTTGTTAAAATTCGCGTTAAATTTTTGTTAAATCAGCTCATTTTTTAACCAATAGGCCGAAATCGG
CAAAATCCCTTATAAATCAAAAGAATAGACCGAGATAGGGT
[37 nt withheld, positions 3682-3718]
AAAGAACGTGGACTCCAACGTCAAAGG
[49 nt withheld, positions 3746-3794]
T
[91 nt withheld, positions 3796-3886]
G
[124 nt withheld, positions 3888-4011]
CCCATTCGCCATTCAGGCTGCGCAACTGTTGGGAAGGGCGATCGGTGCGGGCCTCTTCGCTATTACGCCA
GTCGACCGCCAATTCAATATGGCGTATATGGACTCATGCCAATTCAATATGGTGGATCTGGACCTGTGCC
AATTCAATATGGCGTATATGGACTCGTGCCAATTCAATATGGTGGATCTGGACCCCAGCCAATTCAATAT
GGCGGACTTGGCACCATGCCAATTCAATATGGCGGACCTGGCACTGTGCCAACTGGGGAGGGGTCTACTT
GGCACGGTGCCAAGTTTGAGGAGGGGTCTTGGCCCTGTGCCAAGTCCGCCATATTGAATTGGCATGGTGC
CAATAATGGCGGCCATATTGGCTATATGCCAGGATCAATATATAGGCAATATCCAATATGGCCCTATGCC
AATATGGCTATTGGCCAGGTTCAATACTATGTATTGGCCCTATGCCATATAGTATTCCATATATGGGTTT
TCCTATTGACGTAGATAGCCCCTCCCAATGGGCGGTCCCATATACCATATATGGGGCTTCCTAATACCGC
CCATAGCCACTCCCCCATTGACGTCAATGGTCTCTATATATGGTCTTTCCTATTGACGTCATATGGGCGG
TCCTATTGACGTATATGGCGCCTCCCCCATTGACGTCAATTACGGTAAATGGCCCGCCTGGCTCAATGCC
CATTGACGTCAATAGGACCACCCACCATTGACGTCAATGGGATGGCTCATTGCCCATTCATATCCGTTCT
CACGCCCCCTATTGACGTCAATGACGGTAAATGGCCCACTTGGCAGTACATCAATATCTATTAATAGTAA
CTTGGCAAGTACATTACTATTGGAAGTACGCCAGGGTACATTGGCAGTACTCCCATTGACGTCAATGGCG
GTAAATGGCCCGCGATGGCTGCCAAGTACATCCCCATTGACGTCAATGGGGAGGGGCAATGACGCAAATG
GGCGTTCCATTGACGTAAATGGGCGGTAGGCGTGCCTAATGGGAGGTCTATATAAGCAATGCTCGTTTAG
GGAA
Features (pLannotate 1.2.2; 19 found; start..end, strand, type, name):
     36..54      +  promoter       SP6 promoter: promoter for bacteriophage SP6 RNA polymerase
    161..183     +  CDS            FAPα2 (fragment): fluorogen-activating protein composed of a dimer of the L5-MG single-chain antibody fragment (Szent-Gyorgyi et al., 2008) binds malachite green derivatives to produce red fluorescence
    194..472     +  CDS            FRB: FKBP-rapamycin binding domain of human FRAP
    506..601     +  CDS            ESCA_PSYCI (fragment): Protein inferred from homology: Swiss-Prot protein existence level 3. From Psychoda cinerea (Psychod fly).
    737..756     +  CDS            ZFHD1 (DNA binding domain) (fragment): composite human DNA-binding domain composed of domains from the transcription factors Zif268 and Oct-1 (Pomerantz et al., 1995)
    878..943     +  CDS            3xFLAG: three tandem FLAG® epitope tags, followed by an enterokinase cleavage site
   1092..1109    -  promoter       T7 promoter (fragment): promoter for bacteriophage T7 RNA polymerase
   1114..1248    -  polyA_signal   SV40 poly(A) signal: SV40 polyadenylation signal
   1365..1383    -  promoter       T3 promoter: promoter for bacteriophage T3 RNA polymerase
   1428..1444    -  protein_bind   lac operator: The lac repressor binds to the lac operator to inhibit transcription in E. coli. This inhibition can be relieved by adding lactose or isopropyl-β-D-thiogalactopyranoside (IPTG). lac repressor encoded by lacI
   1452..1482    -  promoter       lac promoter: promoter for the E. coli lac operon
   1497..1518    -  protein_bind   CAP binding site: CAP binding activates transcription in the presence of cAMP. E. coli catabolite activator protein
   1531..1623    -  CDS            lacI (fragment): lac repressor; lacI; The lac repressor binds to the lac operator to inhibit transcription in E. coli. This inhibition can be relieved by adding lactose or isopropyl-β-D-thiogalactopyranoside (IPTG).
   1806..2394    -  rep_origin     ori: high-copy-number ColE1/pMB1/pBR322/pUC origin of replication
   2565..3425    -  CDS            AmpR: β-lactamase; bla; confers resistance to ampicillin, carbenicillin, and related antibiotics
   3426..3530    -  promoter       AmpR promoter: bla
   3583..4011    -  rep_origin     f1 ori (sequence partly withheld): f1 bacteriophage origin of replication; arrow indicates direction of (+) strand synthesis
   4016..4082    -  CDS            lacZα (fragment): LacZα fragment of β-galactosidase; lacZ fragment
   4089..1       +  promoter       CMV IE94 promoter (across the origin): enhancer/promoter region of simian cytomegalovirus major immediate early transcription unit IE94
