[The description below was written by a language model from this plasmid's Addgene catalogue record and pLannotate feature annotations shown in this document.]
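Description:
pCSD_2xNES-FRB-ZFPTS2-3xFLAG-2xNLS is a mammalian expression plasmid of about 5.1 kb built on the pCSDest2 backbone. It is maintained in E. coli through a high-copy ColE1/pUC-type origin and selected with ampicillin via the β-lactamase gene. An f1 phage origin and remnants of a lac promoter/operator and lacZα region are also present as backbone carry-over. No mammalian selection marker is annotated, so the plasmid appears suited to transient transfection.

The payload is a synthetic open reading frame of roughly 1 kb placed between NcoI and XbaI sites. It is driven by the simian cytomegalovirus IE94 enhancer/promoter and terminated by an SV40 polyadenylation signal. The encoded protein carries two nuclear export signals at the N terminus, followed by FRB, the FKBP-rapamycin binding domain of human FRAP. Next comes an engineered zinc finger protein directed at the VEGFA TS2 target site, then a 3xFLAG epitope for detection and two nuclear localization signals. The automated annotation finds FRB and 3xFLAG cleanly. Its short hits to a fluorogen-activating protein, an insect zinc finger protein and ZFHD1 are most likely chance similarities to linker or zinc finger framework sequence, not real components. An SP6 promoter lies upstream of the coding region, and T7 (partial) and T3 promoters lie downstream in the opposite orientation, which also provides sequencing primer sites.

FRB dimerizes with FKBP in the presence of rapamycin, so this design suggests drug-inducible recruitment of the DNA-binding domain to an FKBP-tagged partner. The CRISPR vector classification hints at a Cas9-related partner, but the record does not name it. The depositor and sequencing-derived records differ by only three nucleotides and give the same feature map.
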