Addgene plasmid #107303: pCSD_2xNES-FRB-ZFPTS2-3xFLAG-2xNLS
Purpose: Expresses ZFP-VEGFA-TS2 fused to FRB in mammalian cells
Depositing lab: Scot Wolfe. Depositing organization: University of Massachusetts, Worcester.
Backbone
  Vector backbone: pCSDest2
  Backbone size w/o insert (bp): 4078
  Total vector size (bp): 5068
  Vector type: Mammalian Expression, CRISPR
Growth in bacteria
  Bacterial resistance: Ampicillin, 100 μg/mL
  Growth temperature: 37°C
  Growth strain: DH5alpha
  Copy number: High Copy
Gene/Insert
  Gene/Insert name: ZFP_VEGFA-TS2
  Species: Synthetic
  Insert size (bp): 990
  Promoter: CMV IE94
  Tag / fusion protein: 2xNES (N terminal on insert); FRB (N terminal on insert); 3x Flag, 2xNLS (C terminal on insert)
  Cloning method: Restriction Enzyme; 5′ cloning site NcoI (not destroyed); 3′ cloning site XbaI (not destroyed)
  Sequencing primers: 5′ Sp6; 3′ T3
Terms and licenses: Academic/Nonprofit Terms; Industry Terms: Not Available to Industry
How to cite: pCSD_2xNES-FRB-ZFPTS2-3xFLAG-2xNLS was a gift from Scot Wolfe (Addgene plasmid # 107303 ; http://n2t.net/addgene:107303 ; RRID:Addgene_107303)
